Addgene plasmid #181963: MUM2SP-Citrine
Purpose: MUM2 signal peptide fused to Citrine, under control of MUM4_1.5kb promoter
Depositing lab: George Haughn. Depositing organization: University of British Columbia. Publication: Asymmetric distribution of extracellular matrix proteins in seed coat epidermal cells of Arabidopsis is determined by polar secretion. Lee YC, Dean GH, Gilchrist E, Tsai AY, Haughn GW. Plant Direct. 2021 Nov 28;5(11):e360. doi: 10.1002/pld3.360. eCollection 2021 Nov. PubMed 34877448.
Backbone
  Vector backbone: pAD
  Backbone manufacturer: DeBono 2011
  Backbone size w/o insert (bp): 5000
  Total vector size (bp): 6500
  Vector type: Plant Expression
  Selectable markers: Basta
Growth in bacteria
  Bacterial resistance: Kanamycin, 50 μg/mL
  Growth temperature: 37°C
  Growth strain: DH5alpha
  Growth instructions: pAD is based on pGreenII 0229. The pSOUP helper is required for transformation of plant tissue
  Copy number: High Copy
Gene/Insert
  Gene/Insert name: MUM2 signal peptide, fused to the Citrine YFP in pAD
  Species: A. thaliana (mustard weed)
  Insert size (bp): 83
  GenBank ID: At5g63800
  Promoter: MUM4pro 1.5kb fragment
  Tag / fusion protein: Citrine YFP (C terminal on backbone)
  Cloning method: Restriction Enzyme; 5′ cloning site KnpI (not destroyed); 3′ cloning site XhoI (not destroyed)
  Sequencing primers: 5′ MUM4 promoter Rev; 3′ Citrine REv GGACACGCTGAACTTGTGG
Terms and licenses: Academic/Nonprofit Terms; Industry Terms: Not Available to Industry
How to cite: MUM2SP-Citrine was a gift from George Haughn (Addgene plasmid # 181963 ; http://n2t.net/addgene:181963 ; RRID:Addgene_181963)
