[The description below was written by a language model from this plasmid's Addgene catalogue record and pLannotate feature annotations shown in this document.]
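Description:
MUM2SP-Citrine is a plant expression binary vector built on pAD, a derivative of pGreenII 0229, for Agrobacterium-mediated transformation of Arabidopsis. It is maintained in E. coli at high copy through a ColE1/pUC-type origin and selected with kanamycin (aph(3')-Ia). The pSa origin supports replication in Agrobacterium only when replication functions are supplied in trans, which is why the pSOUP helper plasmid is required for plant transformation. The catalogue lists a total size of about 6.5 kb, whereas the sequenced record is 8,238 nt, so the listed sizes appear to be approximations.

Between the nopaline-type left and right T-DNA borders are two cassettes. Near the left border, a NOS promoter drives bar, encoding phosphinothricin acetyltransferase, followed by a NOS terminator; this gives Basta (glufosinate) selection of transformed plants. The payload is a short fragment of about 83 bp encoding the signal peptide of MUM2 (At5g63800, annotated as the β-galactosidase BGAL6), placed upstream of Citrine, a yellow fluorescent protein derived from Aequorea victoria, and followed by a second NOS terminator. According to the record, expression is driven by a 1.5 kb MUM4 promoter fragment. This promoter is not annotated in the feature table, though it presumably corresponds to the unannotated stretch upstream of the signal peptide. Flanking T7 and T3 promoters and lacZα/lac remnants are carried over from the pGreen cloning region.

The signal peptide should direct Citrine into the secretory pathway without any other MUM2 sequence. The associated study concerns polar secretion of extracellular matrix proteins in seed coat epidermal cells, which suggests the construct serves as a generic secreted reporter for following where secreted cargo accumulates in those cells.
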