Features (pLannotate 1.2.2; 21 found; start..end, strand, type, name):
     63..498     +  rep_origin     pSa ori: origin of replication from bacterial plasmid pSa
    625..647     +  misc_feature   LB T-DNA repeat: left border repeat from nopaline C58 T-DNA (truncated)
    671..923     -  terminator     NOS terminator: nopaline synthase terminator and poly(A) signal
    946..1494    -  CDS            bar: PAT_STRHY - Experimental evidence at protein level: Swiss-Prot protein existence level 1. Inactivates phosphinothricin (PPT) by transfer of an acetyl group from acetyl CoA. Can also acetylate demethylphosphinothricin but not PTT or glutamate. This enzyme is an effector of phosphinothricin tripeptide (PTT or bialaphos) resistance. From Streptomyces hygroscopicus. Introduced by genetic manipulation and expressed in glufosinate-tolerant maize by Dekalb Genetics.
   1536..1715    -  promoter       NOS promoter: nopaline synthase promoter
   1825..1980    -  CDS            lacZα (fragment): LacZα fragment of β-galactosidase; lacZ fragment
   1988..2006    +  promoter       T7 promoter: promoter for bacteriophage T7 RNA polymerase
   3451..3534    +  CDS            BGAL6 (fragment): BGAL6_ARATH - Experimental evidence at transcript level: Swiss-Prot protein existence level 2. From Arabidopsis thaliana (Mouse-ear cress).
   3562..4275    +  CDS            Citrine: Citrine is a basic (constitutively fluorescent) yellow fluorescent protein published in 2001, derived from Aequorea victoria. It has moderate acid sensitivity.
   4325..4572    +  terminator     NOS terminator: nopaline synthase terminator and poly(A) signal
   4591..4609    -  promoter       T3 promoter: promoter for bacteriophage T3 RNA polymerase
   4654..4670    -  protein_bind   lac operator: The lac repressor binds to the lac operator to inhibit transcription in E. coli. This inhibition can be relieved by adding lactose or isopropyl-β-D-thiogalactopyranoside (IPTG). lac repressor encoded by lacI
   4678..4708    -  promoter       lac promoter: promoter for the E. coli lac operon
   4723..4744    -  protein_bind   CAP binding site: CAP binding activates transcription in the presence of cAMP. E. coli catabolite activator protein
   4757..4849    -  CDS            lacI (fragment): lac repressor; lacI; The lac repressor binds to the lac operator to inhibit transcription in E. coli. This inhibition can be relieved by adding lactose or isopropyl-β-D-thiogalactopyranoside (IPTG).
   4851..4975    -  rep_origin     RSF ori (fragment): Plasmids containing the RSF 1030 origin of replication can be propagated in E. coli cells that contain additional plasmids with compatible origins.
   4983..5007    +  misc_feature   RB T-DNA repeat: right border repeat from nopaline C58 T-DNA
   5098..5686    -  rep_origin     ori: high-copy-number ColE1/pMB1/pBR322/pUC origin of replication
   5876..5945    -  ncRNA          RNA-OUT: Accession: RF00240 - RNA-OUT
   7195..8010    -  CDS            KanR: aminoglycoside phosphotransferase; aph(3')-Ia; confers resistance to kanamycin in bacteria or G418 (Geneticin®) in eukaryotes
   8195..58      +  CDS            TRA2_ECOLX (fragment) (across the origin): Protein predicted: Swiss-Prot protein existence level 4. Required for transposition of transposon Tn903. From Escherichia coli.
>Addgene plasmid #181963 | MUM2SP-Citrine | addgene full sequence | sequence record 356729 | Addgene NGS Result
AGCTCTCATCAACCGTGGCTCCCTCACTTTCTGGCTGGATGATGGGGCGATTCAGGCGATCCCCATCCAA
CAGCCCGCCGTCGAGCGGGCTTTTTTATCCCCGGAAGCCTGTGGATAGAGGGTAGTTATCCACGTGAAAC
CGCTAATGCCCCGCAAAGCCTTGATTCACGGGGCTTTCCGGCCCGCTCCAAAAACTATCCACGTGAAATC
GCTAATCAGGGTACGTGAAATCGCTAATCGGAGTACGTGAAATCGCTAATAAGGTCACGTGAAATCGCTA
ATCAAAAAGGCACGTGAGAACGCTAATAGCCCTTTCAGATCAACAGCTTGCAAACACCCCTCGCTCCGGC
AAGTAGTTACAGCAAGTAGTATGTTCAATTAGCTTTTCAATTATGAATATATATATCAATTATTGGTCGC
CCTTGGCTTGTGGACAATGCGCTACGCGCACCGGCTCCGCCCGTGGACAACCGCAAGCGGTTGCCCACCG
TCGAGCGCCTTTGCCCACAACCCGGCGGCCGGCCGCAACAGATCGTTTTATAAATTTTTTTTTTTGAAAA
AGAAAAAGCCCGAAAGGCGGCAACCTCTCGGGCTTCTGGATTTCCGATCCCCGGAATTAGATCTTGGCAG
GATATATTGTGGTGTAACGTTATCAGCTTGCATGCCGGTCGATCTAGTAACATAGATGACACCGCGCGCG
ATAATTTATCCTAGTTTGCGCGCTATATTTTGTTTTCTATCGCGTATTAAATGTATAATTGCGGGACTCT
AATCATAAAAACCCATCTCATAAATAACGTCATGCATTACATGTTAATTATTACATGCTTAACGTAATTC
AACAGAAATTATATGATAATCATCGCAAGACCGGCAACAGGATTCAATCTTAAGAAACTTTATTGCCAAA
TGTTTGAACGATCTGCTTGACTCTAGGGGTCATCAGATTTCGGTGACGGGCAGGACCGGACGGGGCGGCA
CCGGCAGGCTGAAGTCCAGCTGCCAGAAACCCACGTCATGCCAGTTCCCGTGCTTGAAGCCGGCCGCCCG
CAGCATGCCGCGGGGGGCATATCCGAGCGCCTCGTGCATGCGCACGCTCGGGTCGTTGGGCAGCCCGATG
ACAGCGACCACGCTCTTGAAGCCCTGTGCCTCCAGGGACTTCAGCAGGTGGGTGTAGAGCGTGGAGCCCA
GTCCCGTCCGCTGGTGGCGGGGGGAGACGTACACGGTCGACTCGGCCGTCCAGTCGTAGGCGTTGCGTGC
CTTCCAGGGACCCGCGTAGGCGATGCCGGCGACCTCGCCGTCCACCTCGGCGACGAGCCAGGGATAGCGC
TCCCGCAGACGGACGAGGTCGTCCGTCCACTCCTGCGGTTCCTGCGGCTCGGTACGGAAGTTGACCGTGC
TTGTCTCGATGTAGTGGTTGACGATGGTGCAGACCGCCGGCATGTCCGCCTCGGTGGCACGGCGGATGTC
GGCCGGGCGTCGTTCTGGGCTCATGGTAGATCCCCTCGATCGAGTTGAGAGTGAATATGAGACTCTAATT
GGATACCGAGGGGAATTTATGGAACGTCAGTGGAGCATTTTTGACAAGAAATATTTGCTAGCTGATAGTG
ACCTTAGGCGACTTTTGAACGCGCAATAATGGTTTCTGACGTATGTGCTTAGCTCATTAAACTCCAGAAA
CCCGCGGCTCAGTGGCTCCTTCAACGTTGCGGTTCTGTCAGTTCCAAACGTAAAACGGCTTGTCCCGCGT
CATCGGCGGGGGTCATAACGTGACTCCCTTAATTCTCCGCTCATGATCGATAACATTAACGCTTACAATT
TCCATTCGCCATTCAGGCTGCGCAACTGTTGGGAAGGGCGATCGGTGCGGGCCTCTTCGCTATTACGCCA
GCTGGCGAAAGGGGGATGTGCTGCAAGGCGATTAAGTTGGGTAACGCCAGGGTTTTCCCAGTCACGACGT
TGTAAAACGACGGCCAGTGAGCGCGCGTAATACGACTCACTATAGGGCGAATTGGGTACCAATCGGTCCC
ATTAGTCTTTATTGTTCTTCAACAAAAAAAGGAATCTCTTTGGTTATTGGAAAATATGGTCTTGATTGGT
TAATATAGACAACATTATGCCGAAGAATGTGGAAGTAACAAAATAAAACATTGGTCCTTAGATTTTTCTT
CTGTAAACCACTCTTTCTCAGATTATATAATTAGTCAATTTTATTCAATGGTTACAAAAAGAAAAAAAAA
AACTTGCCAATGAAAAAAAGGAATGCTCTTGACCTCAAGACTCATCATGGTTAACAATGAAATTCGCCTT
AACTTCGAAATTTTGACGCCGTTGAAATGTTTATAATTTACCCGCCAAGTTTGTAGGCCTGAGTTTAGCC
CATTAAAGGTAATATTAGGCGTCCATTAATCATAACGAATATCACTTTCTCAATTTAACAAGTCATGAGA
AAGTGTACACATTTGATCTATTTAATATTTATTAACCAAAAAGGAAGCAAATCAATTATTTCGTTACGTG
ACGGTGGCATTAAGCATCTTGCATTGAATGATCCGTTATATATAATCTCAGGTTTTTTTTGGGTTGAAAT
GATGATATTAAATTTTAGGTTGACATGTACTTATCTTTGTAATCAACTAATTAAATATTTGAACTGACAT
GTCTACGTTATATCATAAATAAACCAGGTGTTTTAATTAAATACCACGATTAACCTTCTAAAATAAGGAA
AATCATATTTTATTCGTCAATCACTATAATTTGGAAAACGATGCAATATATTTATTTCTTTCTTTATACA
CATACTTAATTAATTATCAAAATTTCATTCTATTTTAATTGATCTGAAATGTCCTAATTTAGTAGAGAGC
TAATAAATAGACTCACATTTATGTTGAAAAACAAAACAAGAAAGAGAAAAAGACATGAGTTTAATGTCGG
ACGCTAGACTCACGAGAAATCCGTAATATCTAAGACGATCAAGGGTAAATTAGTCAATTTCCTCCTACGG
TTCTCCGTAACTGTCTCAGAATATAAGAGGCACATTGCTGAGAGAAGCTCCGTAGACCGTAGATTCCCTC
TTCTTCTTCTTCCTCTTCCTCTCTACTGTTTTTTCTTTTCATATTTCTCTCTCTCTCTCTCTCTATAGTT
AATGAAGTTTCTATCTTTATCTCTCTTAAGATCTCTTTCTCTCTTGGGTTATCTGACTCTAACCAGAATT
GTGTCGGTACGTGAAATTGTTTCTCTCTTTCTGTTTCTATTTCTAAAACTAATTTTGTGAAATGTTGTAC
GTGAGTGACAAATACATCTCTATGTTGTCTGTTTATGATCCCATGTGACATGTTTAAGATCTGTTGCTGA
ATTGGAGATCTGGATCTGACTTCTTTTTCATATGATCCGCTTCTGAATTTTCCATTTGATGTTTTTTTTT
TGCAGATTTCAAGGCTCGAGATGGAGATGGGTCGTCTGGTCTTCGGGTTGTGTTTGATTCTTATTGTGGG
TACGTTTCTTGAATTCTCCGGCGGTGCTACGGCGCTGCAGCCTGGAGGTGGAGGTGGAGCTGTGAGCAAG
GGCGAGGAGCTGTTCACCGGGGTGGTGCCCATCCTGGTCGAGCTGGACGGCGACGTAAACGGCCACAAGT
TCAGCGTGTCCGGCGAGGGCGAGGGCGATGCCACCTACGGCAAGCTGACCCTGAAGTTCATCTGCACCAC
CGGCAAGCTGCCCGTGCCCTGGCCCACCCTCGTGACCACCTTCGGCTACGGCCTGATGTGCTTCGCCCGC
TACCCCGACCACATGAAGCAGCACGACTTCTTCAAGTCCGCCATGCCCGAAGGCTACGTCCAGGAGCGCA
CCATCTTCTTCAAGGACGACGGCAACTACAAGACCCGCGCCGAGGTGAAGTTCGAGGGCGACACCCTGGT
GAACCGCATCGAGCTGAAGGGCATCGACTTCAAGGAGGACGGCAACATCCTGGGGCACAAGCTGGAGTAC
AACTACAACAGCCACAACGTCTATATCATGGCCGACAAGCAGAAGAACGGCATCAAGGTGAACTTCAAGA
TCCGCCACAACATCGAGGACGGCAGCGTGCAGCTCGCCGACCACTACCAGCAGAACACCCCCATCGGCGA
CGGCCCCGTGCTGCTGCCCGACAACCACTACCTGAGCTACCAGTCCGCCCTGAGCAAAGACCCCAACGAG
AAGCGCGATCACATGGTCCTGCTGGAGTTCGTGACCGCCGCCGGGATCACTCTCGGCATGGACGAGCTGT
ACAAGGATCCTGCTGGTGCTGCTGCGCCTCTAGCATAATCTAGAGAATTTCCCCGATCGTTCAAACATTT
GGCAATAAAGTTTCTTAAGATTGAATCCTGTTGCCGGTCTTGCGATGATTATCATATAATTTCTGTTGAA
TTACGTTAAGCATGTAATAATTAACATGTAATGCATGACGTTATTTATGAGATGGGTTTTTATGATTAGA
GTCCCGCAATTATACATTTAATACGCGATAGAAAACAAAATATAGCGCGCAAACTAGGATAAATTATCGC
GCGCGGTGTCATCTATGTTACTGAGCTCCAGCTTTTGTTCCCTTTAGTGAGGGTTAATTGCGCGCTTGGC
GTAATCATGGTCATAGCTGTTTCCTGTGTGAAATTGTTATCCGCTCACAATTCCACACAACATACGAGCC
GGAAGCATAAAGTGTAAAGCCTGGGGTGCCTAATGAGTGAGCTAACTCACATTAATTGCGTTGCGCTCAC
TGCCCGCTTTCCAGTCGGGAAACCTGTCGTGCCAGCTGCATTAATGAATCGGCCAACGCGCGGGGAGAGG
CGGTTTGCGTATTGGGCGCTCTTCCGCTTCCTCGCTCACTGACTCGCTGCGCTCGGTCGTTCGGCTGCGG
CGAGCGGTATCAGCTCACTCAAAGGCGGTAATACGGTTATCCACAGAATCAGGGGATAACGCAGGAAAGA
ACATGAAGGCCTTGACAGGATATATTGGCGGGTAAACTAAGTCGCTGTATGTGTTTGTTTGAGATCTCAT
GTGAGCAAAAGGCCAGCAAAAGGCCAGGAACCGTAAAAAGGCCGCGTTGCTGGCGTTTTTCCATAGGCTC
CGCCCCCCTGACGAGCATCACAAAAATCGACGCTCAAGTCAGAGGTGGCGAAACCCGACAGGACTATAAA
GATACCAGGCGTTTCCCCCTGGAAGCTCCCTCGTGCGCTCTCCTGTTCCGACCCTGCCGCTTACCGGATA
CCTGTCCGCCTTTCTCCCTTCGGGAAGCGTGGCGCTTTCTCATAGCTCACGCTGTAGGTATCTCAGTTCG
GTGTAGGTCGTTCGCTCCAAGCTGGGCTGTGTGCACGAACCCCCCGTTCAGCCCGACCGCTGCGCCTTAT
CCGGTAACTATCGTCTTGAGTCCAACCCGGTAAGACACGACTTATCGCCACTGGCAGCAGCCACTGGTAA
CAGGATTAGCAGAGCGAGGTATGTAGGCGGTGCTACAGAGTTCTTGAAGTGGTGGCCTAACTACGGCTAC
ACTAGAAGAACAGTATTTGGTATCTGCGCTCTGCTGAAGCCAGTTACCTTCGGAAGAAGAGTTGGTAGCT
CTTGATCCGGCAAACAAACCACCGCTGGTAGCGGTGGTTTTTTTGTTTGCAAGCAGCAGATTACGCGCAG
AAAAAAAGGATCTCAAGAAGATCCTTTGATCTTTTCTACGGGGTCTGACGCTCAGTGGAACGAAAACTCA
CGTTAAGGGATTTTGGTCATGAGATTATCAAAAAGGATCTTCACCTAGATCCTTTTAAATTAAAAATGAA
GTTTTAAATCAATCTAAAGTACTGATGAATCCCCTAATGATTTTGGTAAAAATCATTAAGTTAAGGTGGA
TACACATCTTGTCATATGATCAAATGGTTTCGCGAAAAATCAATAATCAGACAACAAGATGTGCGAACTC
GATATTTTACACGACTCTCTTTACCAATTCTGCCCCGAATTACACTTAAAACGACTCAACAGCTTAACGT
TGGCTTGCCACGCATTACTTGACTGTAAAACTCTCACTCTTACCGAACTTGGCCGTAACCTGCCAACCAA
AGCGAGAACAAAACATAACATCAAACGAATCGACCGATTGTTAGGTAATCGTCACCTCCACAAAGAGCGA
CTCGCTGTATACCGTTGGCATGCTAGCTTTATCTGTTCGGGCAATACGATGCCCATTGTACTTGTTGACT
GGTCTGATATTCGTGAGCAAAAACGACTTATGGTATTGCGAGCTTCAGTCGCACTACACGGTCGTTCTGT
TACTCTTTATGAGAAAGCGTTCCCGCTTTCAGAGCAATGTTCAAAGAAAGCTCATGACCAATTTCTAGCC
GACCTTGCGAGCATTCTACCGAGTAACACCACACCGCTCATTGTCAGTGATGCTGGCTTTAAAGTGCCAT
GGTATAAATCCGTTGAGAAGCTGGGTTGGTACTGGTTAAGTCGAGTAAGAGGAAAAGTACAATATGCAGA
CCTAGGAGCGGAAAACTGGAAACCTATCAGCAACTTACATGATATGTCATCTAGTCACTCAAAGACTTTA
GGCTATAAGAGGCTGACTAAAAGCAATCCAATCTCATGCCAAATTCTATTGTATAAATCTCGCTCTAAAG
GCCGAAAAAATCAGCGCTCGACACGGACTCATTGTCACCACCCGTCACCTAAAATCTACTCAGCGTCGGC
AAAGGAGCCATGGGTTCTAGCAACTAACTTACCTGTTGAAATTCGAACACCCAAACAACTTGTTAATATC
TATTCGAAGCGAATGCAGATTGAAGAAACCTTCCGAGACTTGAAAAGTCCTGCCTACGGACTAGGCCTAC
GCCATAGCCGAACGAGCAGCTCAGAGCGTTTTGATATCATGCTGCTAATCGCCCTGATGCTTCAACTAAC
ATGTTGGCTTGCGGGCGTTCATGCTCAGAAACAAGGTTGGGACAAGCACTTCCAGGCTAACACAGTCAGA
AATCGAAACGTACTCTCAACAGTTCGCTTAGGCATGGAAGTTTTGCGGCATTCTGGCTACACAATAACAA
GGGAAGACTTACTCGTGGCTGCAACCCTACTAGCTCAAAATTTATTCACACATGGTTACGCTTTGGGGAA
ATTATGAGGGGATCTCTCAGTCTAAAGTATATATGTGTAACATTGGTCTAGTGATTAGAAAAACTCATCG
AGCATCAAATGAAACTGCAATTTATTCATATCAGGATTATCAATACCATATTTTTGAAAAAGCCGTTTCT
GTAATGAAGGAGAAAACTCACCGAGGCAGTTCCATAGGATGGCAAGATCCTGGTATCGGTCTGCGATTCC
GACTCGTCCAACATCAATACAACCTATTAATTTCCCCTCGTCAAAAATAAGGTTATCAAGTGAGAAATCA
CCATGAGTGACGACTGAATCCGGTGAGAATGGCAAAAGTTTATGCATTTCTTTCCAGACTTGTTCAACAG
GCCAGCCATTACGCTCGTCATCAAAATCACTCGCATCAACCAAACCGTTATTCATTCGTGATTGCGCCTG
AGCGAGACGAAATACGCGATCGCTGTTAAAAGGACAATTACAAACAGGAATCGAATGCAACCGGCGCAGG
AACACTGCCAGCGCATCAACAATATTTTCACCTGAATCAGGATATTCTTCTAATACCTGGAATGCTGTTT
TCCCTGGGATCGCAGTGGTGAGTAACCATGCATCATCAGGAGTACGGATAAAATGCTTGATGGTCGGAAG
AGGCATAAATTCCGTCAGCCAGTTTAGTCTGACCATCTCATCTGTAACATCATTGGCAACGCTACCTTTG
CCATGTTTCAGAAACAACTCTGGCGCATCGGGCTTCCCATACAATCGGTAGATTGTCGCACCTGATTGCC
CGACATTATCGCGAGCCCATTTATACCCATATAAATCAGCATCCATGTTGGAATTTAATCGCGGCCTTGA
GCAAGACGTTTCCCGTTGAATATGGCTCATAACACCCCTTGTATTACTGTTTATGTAAGCAGACAGTTTT
ATTGTTCATGATGATATATTTTTATCTTGTGCAATGTAACATCAGAGATTTTGAGACACAACGTGGCTTT
GTTGAATAAATCGAACTTTTGCTGAGTTGAAGGATCAGATCACGCATCTTCCCGACAACGCAGACCGTTC
CGTGGCAAAGCAAAAGTTCAAAATCACCAACTGGTCCACCTACAACAA
