>Addgene plasmid #181963 | MUM2SP-Citrine | depositor partial sequence | sequence record 352228 | MUM4 1.5kb promoter sequence
AATCGGTCCCATTAGTCTTTATTGTTCTTCAACAAAAAAAGGAATCTCTTTGGTTATTGGAAAATATGGT
CTTGATTGGTTAATATAGACAACATTATGCCGAAGAATGTGGAAGTAACAAAATAAAACATTGGTCCTTA
GATTTTTCTTCTGTAAACCACTCTTTCTCAGATTATATAATTAGTCAATTTTATTCAATGGTTACAAAAA
GAAAAAAAAAAACTTGCCAATGAAAAAAAGGAATGCTCTTGACCTCAAGACTCATCATGGTTAACAATGA
AATTCGCCTTAACTTCGAAATTTTGACGCCGTTGAAATGTTTATAATTTACCCGCCAAGTTTGTAGGCCT
GAGTTTAGCCCATTAAAGGTAATATTAGGCGTCCATTAATCATAACGAATATCACTTTCTCAATTTAACA
AGTCATGAGAAAGTGTACACATTTGATCTATTTAATATTTATTAACCAAAAAGGAAGCAAATCAATTATT
TCGTTACGTGACGGTGGCATTAAGCATCTTGCATTGAATGATCCGTTATATATAATCTCAGGTTTTTTTT
GGGTTGAAATGATGATATTAAATTTTAGGTTGACATGTACTTATCTTTGTAATCAACTAATTAAATATTT
GAACTGACATGTCTACGTTATATCATAAATAAACCAGGTGTTTTAATTAAATACCACGATTAACCTTCTA
AAATAAGGAAAATCATATTTTATTCGTCAATCACTATAATTTGGAAAACGATGCAATATATTTATTTCTT
TCTTTATACACATACTTAATTAATTATCAAAATTTCATTCTATTTTAATTGATCTGAAATGTCCTAATTT
AGTAGAGAGCTAATAAATAGACTCACATTTATGTTGAAAAACAAAACAAGAAAGAGAAAAAGACATGAGT
TTAATGTCGGACGCTAGACTCACGAGAAATCCGTAATATCTAAGACGATCAAGGGTAAATTAGTCAATTT
CCTCCTACGGTTCTCCGTAACTGTCTCAGAATATAAGAGGCACATTGCTGAGAGAAGCTCCGTAGACCGT
AGATTCCCTCTTCTTCTTCTTCCTCTTCCTCTCTACTGTTTTTTCTTTTCATATTTCTCTCTCTCTCTCT
CTCTATAGTTGGTGAAGTTTCTATCTTTATCTCTCTTAAGATCTCTTTCTCTCTTGGGTTATCTGACTCT
AACCAGAATTGTGTCGGTACGTGAAATTGTTTCTCTCTTTCTGTTTCTATTTCTAAAACTAATTTTGTGA
AATGTTGTACGTGAGTGACAAATACATCTCTATGTTGTCTGTTTATGATCCCATGTGACATGTTTAAGAT
CTGTTGCTGAATTGGAGATCTGGATCTGACTTCTTTTTCATATGATCCGCTTCTGAATTTTCCATTTGAT
GTTTTTTTTTTGCAGATTTCAAGG
