>Addgene plasmid #181963 | MUM2SP-Citrine | depositor partial sequence | sequence record 352229 | MUM2 signal peptide fused to the Citrine YFP in pAD
ATGGAGATGGGTCGTCTGGTCTTCGGGTTGTGTTTGATTCTTATTGTGGGTACGTTTCTTGAATTCTCCG
GCGGTGCTACGGCG
